>Addgene plasmid #102687 | pYZ293 | addgene full sequence | sequence record 199109 | Addgene NGS Result
GCCCTACAACAACTAAGAAAATGGCTATCATGCGGAAGCTGGTGAGAAGAACAGCATCGGGACAAGGGAA
GGAAGAACAAAGACAAAGAAAACAAAAGAAAGCAATTGAAAACAAAACAAAACAATTTTCATTCCTTCTC
TTATCATTCCTTTTCTTTTCTTTTCTCTCATTCAACGCACTCCATCGTATCCGTATTCCTCTTATTTTTT
CTCTTTCTCTATATCCATTTCTTTCTCTCTAGGTGTGTCCTCTCTCTCTCTTCAATTTCTCTACTCCGCA
TTCCAACGCATCCTTCCCCCAACCTCCCATTTCCTCCTTACGGCCCGATAGCGATCGTCTTTCCCTCGCT
ATCACTCGCTACCGGCCCCTCCTCTGCACCGTAACCTCCTACGTATTTACCATATCATAAAGTTTTTTCC
GACGCTTATCGCTGACCCCCTGTCGCCCTCCTATTGGCTTCCGGATTATCTTCTTGTCCATAAGGTGATC
CATGCTTCCTGAAGATTCCCGAAATGTGTCCACTTTGGCGGGGAATCATTCCATCCACTTCTTTCTCTCT
CGCTTTCCTCATTCGGCGCTCCCCTTCCGCGTCTCATTGGTCTTCCGCTCCGTTTTTGCTTTGCCGATGT
TACTTGGGGAGAGGTGCGATAATCCTTTCGCAAAAACTCGGTTTGACGCCTCCCATGGTATAAATAGTGG
GTGGTGGACAGGTGCCTTCGCTTTTCTTTAAGCAAGAGAATTGCTGCAGGTCGACTCTAGAGATGGACAA
GAAGTACTCCATTGGGCTCGATATCGGCACAAACAGCGTCGGTTGGGCCGTCATTACGGACGAGTACAAG
GTGCCGAGCAAAAAATTCAAAGTTCTGGGCAATACCGATCGCCACAGCATAAAGAAGAACCTCATTGGCG
CCCTCCTGTTCGACTCCGGGGAGACGGCCGAAGCCACGCGGCTCAAAAGAACAGCACGGCGCAGATATAC
CCGCAGAAAGAATCGGATCTGCTACCTGCAGGAGATCTTTAGTAATGAGATGGCTAAGGTGGATGACTCT
TTCTTCCATAGGCTGGAGGAGTCCTTTTTGGTGGAGGAGGATAAAAAGCACGAGCGCCACCCAATCTTTG
GCAATATCGTGGACGAGGTGGCGTACCATGAAAAGTACCCAACCATATATCATCTGAGGAAGAAGCTTGT
AGACAGTACTGATAAGGCTGACTTGCGGTTGATCTATCTCGCGCTGGCGCATATGATCAAATTTCGGGGA
CACTTCCTCATCGAGGGGGACCTGAACCCAGACAACAGCGATGTCGACAAACTCTTTATCCAACTGGTTC
AGACTTACAATCAGCTTTTCGAAGAGAACCCGATCAACGCATCCGGAGTTGACGCCAAAGCAATCCTGAG
CGCTAGGCTGTCCAAATCCCGGCGGCTCGAAAACCTCATCGCACAGCTCCCTGGGGAGAAGAAGAACGGC
CTGTTTGGTAATCTTATCGCCCTGTCACTCGGGCTGACCCCCAACTTTAAATCTAACTTCGACCTGGCCG
AAGATGCCAAGCTTCAACTGAGCAAAGACACCTACGATGATGATCTCGACAATCTGCTGGCCCAGATCGG
CGACCAGTACGCAGACCTTTTTTTGGCGGCAAAGAACCTGTCAGACGCCATTCTGCTGAGTGATATTCTG
CGAGTGAACACGGAGATCACCAAAGCTCCGCTGAGCGCTAGTATGATCAAGCGCTATGATGAGCACCACC
AAGACTTGACTTTGCTGAAGGCCCTTGTCAGACAGCAACTGCCTGAGAAGTACAAGGAAATTTTCTTCGA
TCAGTCTAAAAATGGCTACGCCGGATACATTGACGGCGGAGCAAGCCAGGAGGAATTTTACAAATTTATT
AAGCCCATCTTGGAAAAAATGGACGGCACCGAGGAGCTGCTGGTAAAGCTTAACAGAGAAGATCTGTTGC
GCAAACAGCGCACTTTCGACAATGGAAGCATCCCCCACCAGATTCACCTGGGCGAACTGCACGCTATCCT
CAGGCGGCAAGAGGATTTCTACCCCTTTTTGAAAGATAACAGGGAAAAGATTGAGAAAATCCTCACATTT
CGGATACCCTACTATGTAGGCCCCCTCGCCCGGGGAAATTCCAGATTCGCGTGGATGACTCGCAAATCAG
AAGAGACCATCACTCCCTGGAACTTCGAGGAAGTCGTGGATAAGGGGGCCTCTGCCCAGTCCTTCATCGA
AAGGATGACTAACTTTGATAAAAATCTGCCTAACGAAAAGGTGCTTCCTAAACACTCTCTGCTGTACGAG
TACTTCACAGTTTATAACGAGCTCACCAAGGTCAAATACGTCACAGAAGGGATGAGAAAGCCAGCATTCC
TGTCTGGAGAGCAGAAGAAAGCTATCGTGGACCTCCTCTTCAAGACGAACCGGAAAGTTACCGTGAAACA
GCTCAAAGAAGACTATTTCAAAAAGATTGAATGTTTCGACTCTGTTGAAATCAGCGGAGTGGAGGATCGC
TTCAACGCATCCCTGGGAACGTATCACGATCTCCTGAAAATCATTAAAGACAAGGACTTCCTGGACAATG
AGGAGAACGAGGACATTCTTGAGGACATTGTCCTCACCCTTACGTTGTTTGAAGATAGGGAGATGATTGA
AGAACGCTTGAAAACTTACGCTCATCTCTTCGACGACAAAGTCATGAAACAGCTCAAGAGGCGCCGATAT
ACAGGATGGGGGCGGCTGTCAAGAAAACTGATCAATGGGATCCGAGATAAGCAGTCTGGAAAGACAATCC
TGGATTTTCTTAAGTCCGATGGATTTGCCAACCGGAACTTCATGCAGTTGATCCATGATGACTCTCTCAC
CTTTAAGGAGGACATCCAGAAAGCACAAGTTTCTGGCCAGGGGGACAGTCTTCACGAGCACATCGCTAAT
CTTGCAGGTAGCCCAGCTATCAAAAAGGGAATACTGCAGACCGTTAAGGTCGTGGATGAACTCGTCAAAG
TAATGGGAAGGCATAAGCCCGAGAATATCGTTATCGAGATGGCCCGAGAGAACCAAACTACCCAGAAGGG
ACAGAAGAACAGTAGGGAAAGGATGAAGAGGATTGAAGAGGGTATAAAAGAACTGGGGTCCCAAATCCTT
AAGGAACACCCAGTTGAAAACACCCAGCTTCAGAATGAGAAGCTCTACCTGTACTACCTGCAGAACGGCA
GGGACATGTACGTGGATCAGGAACTGGACATCAATCGGCTCTCCGACTACGACGTGGATCATATCGTGCC
CCAGTCTTTTCTCAAAGATGATTCTATTGATAATAAAGTGTTGACAAGATCCGATAAAAATAGAGGGAAG
AGTGATAACGTCCCCTCAGAAGAAGTTGTCAAGAAAATGAAAAATTATTGGCGGCAGCTGCTGAACGCCA
AACTGATCACACAACGGAAGTTCGATAATCTGACTAAGGCTGAACGAGGTGGCCTGTCTGAGTTGGATAA
AGCCGGCTTCATCAAAAGGCAGCTTGTTGAGACACGCCAGATCACCAAGCACGTGGCCCAAATTCTCGAT
TCACGCATGAACACCAAGTACGATGAAAATGACAAACTGATTCGAGAGGTGAAAGTTATTACTCTGAAGT
CTAAGCTGGTCTCAGATTTCAGAAAGGACTTTCAGTTTTATAAGGTGAGAGAGATCAACAATTACCACCA
TGCGCATGATGCCTACCTGAATGCAGTGGTAGGCACTGCACTTATCAAAAAATATCCCAAGCTTGAATCT
GAATTTGTTTACGGAGACTATAAAGTGTACGATGTTAGGAAAATGATCGCAAAGTCTGAGCAGGAAATAG
GCAAGGCCACCGCTAAGTACTTCTTTTACAGCAATATTATGAATTTTTTCAAGACCGAGATTACACTGGC
CAATGGAGAGATTCGGAAGCGACCACTTATCGAAACAAACGGAGAAACAGGAGAAATCGTGTGGGACAAG
GGTAGGGATTTCGCGACAGTCCGGAAGGTCCTGTCCATGCCGCAGGTGAACATCGTTAAAAAGACCGAAG
TACAGACCGGAGGCTTCTCCAAGGAAAGTATCCTCCCGAAAAGGAACAGCGACAAGCTGATCGCACGCAA
AAAAGATTGGGACCCCAAGAAATACGGCGGATTCGATTCTCCTACAGTCGCTTACAGTGTACTGGTTGTG
GCCAAAGTGGAGAAAGGGAAGTCTAAAAAACTCAAAAGCGTCAAGGAACTGCTGGGCATCACAATCATGG
AGCGATCAAGCTTCGAAAAAAACCCCATCGACTTTCTCGAGGCGAAAGGATATAAAGAGGTCAAAAAAGA
CCTCATCATTAAGCTTCCCAAGTACTCTCTCTTTGAGCTTGAAAACGGCCGGAAACGAATGCTCGCTAGT
GCGGGCGAGCTGCAGAAAGGTAACGAGCTGGCACTGCCCTCTAAATACGTTAATTTCTTGTATCTGGCCA
GCCACTATGAAAAGCTCAAAGGGTCTCCCGAAGATAATGAGCAGAAGCAGCTGTTCGTGGAACAACACAA
ACACTACCTTGATGAGATCATCGAGCAAATAAGCGAATTCTCCAAAAGAGTGATCCTCGCCGACGCTAAC
CTCGATAAGGTGCTTTCTGCTTACAATAAGCACAGGGATAAGCCCATCAGGGAGCAGGCAGAAAACATTA
TCCACTTGTTTACTCTGACCAACTTGGGCGCGCCTGCAGCCTTCAAGTACTTCGACACCACCATAGACAG
AAAGCGGTACACCTCTACAAAGGAGGTCCTGGACGCCACACTGATTCATCAGTCAATTACGGGGCTCTAT
GAAACAAGAATCGACCTCTCTCAGCTCGGTGGAGACAGCAGGGCTGACCCCAAGAAGAAGAGGAAGGTGT
GATCTCTTCTCGAGTCATGTAATTAGTTATGTCACGCTTACATTCACGCCCTCCCCCCACATCCGCTCTA
ACCGAAAAGGAAGGAGTTAGACAACCTGAAGTCTAGGTCCCTATTTATTTTTTTATAGTTATGTTAGTAT
TAAGAACGTTATTTATATTTCAAATTTTTCTTTTTTTTCTGTACAGACGCGTGTACGCATGTAACATTAT
ACTGAAAACCTTGCTTGAGAAGGTTTTGGGACGCTCGAAGGCTTTAATTTGCGATCCCCGTCTAAGAAAC
CATTATTATCATGACATTAACCTATAAAAATAGGCGTATCACGAGGCCCTTTCGTCTCGCGCGTTTCGGT
GATGACGGTGAAAACCTCTGACACATGCAGCTCCCGGAGACGGTCACAGCTTGTCTGTAAGCGGATGCCG
GGAGCAGACAAGCCCGTCAGGGCGCGTCAGCGGGTGTTGGCGGGTGTCGGGGCTGGCTTAACTATGCGGC
ATCAGAGCAGATTGTACTGAGAGTGCACCATACCATCGATGGCCAACCTTCCAATTCATTAAATCGAGTC
CTCCATCAGATGATTTACAAGGTTTTGCATAGAATCCCTAAGTAAGAGAAGTTGTTAGTGATTTCTTCAA
GTTTACTAAAATTTACATACAAATGGATGATCTCTTCTCCATTGTTTCCTTTCTTCTTGCAAACGCGTTT
TACAAAGAGATGACATGCTATTTTCTGATTATTTTTTTCTATAGTTTTCTATTTTGTACGTCCTTGGGAG
TCCGAAATGTAAAATCGGGGTATGGTTAGTAGCGGCAGCGTTCATTATGGTATATAAAAGATAAAAAGTA
GGGGCAAGCGAGACAGAATGGGATACAAGGGCATCGTCTATAATTATAGCTAAAAATTGTATTTTAATTT
GTATTTTTTGTAATTTTATTTCTCATTGTTTTACTTAAAATGAATGCGAATTAGAGAAAACTTCAACGAA
ATGTCAAAATAAGCTCAGCAAAATATACAATTTTAGGGAAAGCGATCAGCAACTTATTCTCCGTTGTAGA
TTCTTTTTCTTCATAAATTCCAACAATGTAACTGCCAATTGATTTTTCTCTAGATGCTAATAAATTGAAA
CTAATGAATATAATAACACAGGTTTTGATAAATTGTAAACTCTTACTCAAAAAAAGAATGTTAAAACTAA
TTTAACCTTTTTATAAAGGCTCATGGCGTTAAAGAGGATAGTAAAAATTCTACAATTTTTTAATTTAATG
TCACAATTGTCTTGCGAATATAATTCTATTAATTTTCGCTAACTGCTGTTTTAGTACTATTACTTTCAAT
ATGCCTTATATGCAACTTTAATTCATGAAGAATGCAATATTTTTGCAATCTTTCTTGTACTGAGCGCTTT
TTATCATTTAGTACTCATTATTTAATTTTTCAGTAAAGGGCAATAAATAAATTTGTAGAAGATGCAATGT
AATCTCCTCTATCCTTTTGCTCATATGTTTATGAGTATACCTAGTCTAGAAAGGCTTGTATTTAAAATAT
TATTCAATAAAAATTCACAATTTTTACGACATGTGCTACCATTCACTTAACTTCCTGATTATAAAATTGG
TTCGTTTATACTAATTACTTAAGTACCTTTAACTAAACAAAATGCCTATATATATATTAATTTACAATGA
GTGTCAGATAAGTCACTATGTCCGAGTGGTTAAGGAGTTAGACTCGCCATCGATGAGCTTAGCTACAAAT
CCCACTGGCTATATGTAATGTATTTTTTAAGTATTACACTTAGCTTATTAATTTTATATATACATTCTAC
CTCTGTGGGTTTAAAGACAACTCGTACACATACTCAAATTATTTATGAACATTATAATGCATATTCGTAC
TGTCTATTAAACATTTTTTTGACATTAAAAATTTCGTTTACTAACGTAGAAAGCGCTGATAATTGAGGCT
ACTATTTTAATATCTAGAAACAAAGATTCATTAATTAATTAAGTAAGCTCCAGGATACTTGTATATTTCG
TTAAAAAAGCGCAATTTCAACAATTCCTATGAACATCCATGATTTCATCACAAAATCAAACATATCAGGA
TTTAACGTGAATTATTTGCTTTCTTGTGATTTTCATCTGATTTCTGGTCATTTACGTTACTGTAAACAAG
CTTTTTAAAAAAAGGATTTTTTACGCAATATTATCGATATCCCAATCTGTAGTATAAAAAGTGCAACAGT
GTTGAGTTTCCCGAAACCAGGCATTTTTGCGGTAGGGTCTGAAACTTTCACGAAACCATTTCACAACAAA
ACTTCTTCAACAACATGTGTGCAAAGAAAATCGTCGTCTTACCAGGAGATCATATTGGCCCTGAAATTGT
TGCTTCTGCCTTGGAGGTTTTGAAAGTCGTTGAGAAGAAGCGACCTGAGTTAAAACTGGAGTTTGAAGAA
CACAAGATTGGAGGTGCCTCTATTGATGCCTATGGAACCCCTTTGACTGACGAGACTGTGAAGGCTTGTT
TGGAAGCTGACGGTGTTCTTTTGGGTGCCGTTGGTGGTCCTGAATGGACCAACCCCAATTGTCGTCCTGA
GCAAGGTTTATTGAAGCTTCGTAAGAGTATGGGTGTTTGGGCCAACCTTCGACCTTGCAACTTTGCCAGC
AAGTCTTTAGTCAAGTACAGCCCTTTGAAGCCTGAAATCGTTGAAGGTGTCGATTTTTGTGTTGTACGAG
AACTTACTGGAGGTTGTTACTTTGGTGAGCGCACTGAGGACAACGGATCGGGTTATGCTATGGACACTTG
GCCTTACAGTTTGGAAGAAGTTTCTCGTATTGCTCGTTTGGCTGCTTGGTTAGCTGAAACTTCCAACCCT
CCTGCTCCCGTCACATTACTCGACAAAGCTAATGTTTTGGCAACTTCTCGTCTTTGGCGCAAGACTGTAG
CTAAGATTTTTAAGGAGGAATATCCTCACCTTACCTTAAAAAACCAGCTCATTGACTCCGCAGCCATGCT
TTTGGTCAAGAGCCCTCGTACACTTAACGGTGTTGTTTTGACTGACAACTTGTTTGGTGACATTATTTCA
GATGAGGCTTCTGTCATTCCTGGTAGCTTGGGCCTTTTGCCTTCTGCCTCCCTTTCCGGTGTGGTAGGAA
AATCAGAAGAAAAGGTTCATTGTTTGGTTGAGCCCATTCACGGTAGCGCTCCCGATATCGCTGGCAAGGG
CATTGTTAATCCTGTTGGTACAATTTTATCTGCTTCCCTTCTCCTTCGTTATGGTTTGAATGCTCCTAAG
GAGGCTGAAGCTATCGAAGCCGCCGTACGCAAGGTCTTGGATGATACTTCAATTGGTGGACGTGGTCTTT
ATACTCGCGATTTGGGAGGTGAGGCTTCTACCGCTGATATTACTAAGGCTGTTGTTGAAGAACTTGAAAA
AATTTTGTAATAGGGTTTAATGTAGAATAAATTCATATCATTTGATTTGACCTAATTTTTATTGATTAAT
TGTGTCGCATATTTATTATCGTTAAAAATGCAATTGACAAAAGCGTAAATTTTAAGGCTCTAATGTTTTT
TCTTTTGGTATGTTATAGTCAAGCAAAGATGTATTAAGTTGCAAAAGCATGGAATTGATTTACGACATCC
GTTCAACTTTATGACCGAGTTGGTAAAACGACGGCCAGTGCCAAGCTTGCATGCCTGCAGGTCGACTCTA
GAGGATCCCCACGGTACCCCTGTTTCGTCCTCACGGACTCATCAGACCGGAAAGCACATCCGGTGACAGG
GCACCACCGACTCGGTGCCACTCACTTTTTTCAAGTTGATAACGGACTAGCCTTATTTTAACTTGCTATT
TCTAGCTCTAAAACGCGGCCGCTTCTTCGGTACAGGTTATGTTTTTTGGCAACAGCAACTATTCAAATCA
ACTGAAAGTTTTTTAGAATTCAACAACTTCCAATACTCAAGTGTCCAAGCTAGCAAACTGTTTAATAATC
GTGACCCAACATTCCTTTCATGCGCACCCTCAGCGTCACATAAATCAACACTTTACAACACCTATTCAAA
GCTTCTATATGCCTTCGTCATTTAAATGTCTAACATTTCAAAAAAGTGTTTGCTAATGGTAAATTCTTGA
GTTTTCTTGGAAGCACATATATAACGAGTGTGACTGTTCTACGCTCCTTGCTGACTAGTCATCAGTCTAC
GCATGCCAACTACCACCAACATAAGCAAAAGGTACCCGGGGTACCGAGCTCGAATTCGTAATCATGTCAT
AGCTGTTTCCTGTGTGAAATTGTTATCCGCTCACAATTCCACACAACATACGAGCCGGAAGCATAAAGTG
TAAAGCCTGGGGTGCCTAATGAGTGAGCTAACTCACATTAATTGCGTTGCGCTCACTGCCCGCTTTCCAG
TCGGGAAACCTGTCGTGCCAGCTGCATTAATGAATCGGCCAACGCGCGGGGAGAGGCGGTTTGCGTATTG
GGCGCTCTTCCGCTTCCTCGCTCACTGACTCGCTGCGCTCGGTCGTTCGGCTGCGGCGAGCGGTATCAGC
TCACTCAAAGGCGGTAATACGGTTATCCACAGAATCAGGGGATAACGCAGGAAAGAACATGTGAGCAAAA
GGCCAGCAAAAGGCCAGGAACCGTAAAAAGGCCGCGTTGCTGGCGTTTTTCCATAGGCTCCGCCCCCCTG
ACGAGCATCACAAAAATCGACGCTCAAGTCAGAGGTGGCGAAACCCGACAGGACTATAAAGATACCAGGC
GTTTCCCCCTGGAAGCTCCCTCGTGCGCTCTCCTGTTCCGACCCTGCCGCTTACCGGATACCTGTCCGCC
TTTCTCCCTTCGGGAAGCGTGGCGCTTTCTCATAGCTCACGCTGTAGGTATCTCAGTTCGGTGTAGGTCG
TTCGCTCCAAGCTGGGCTGTGTGCACGAACCCCCCGTTCAGCCCGACCGCTGCGCCTTATCCGGTAACTA
TCGTCTTGAGTCCAACCCGGTAAGACACGACTTATCGCCACTGGCAGCAGCCACTGGTAACAGGATTAGC
AGAGCGAGGTATGTAGGCGGTGCTACAGAGTTCTTGAAGTGGTGGCCTAACTACGGCTACACTAGAAGAA
CAGTATTTGGTATCTGCGCTCTGCTGAAGCCAGTTACCTTCGGAAAAAGAGTTGGTAGCTCTTGATCCGG
CAAACAAACCACCGCTGGTAGCGGTGGTTTTTTTGTTTGCAAGCAGCAGATTACGCGCAGAAAAAAAGGA
TCTCAAGAAGATCCTTTGATCTTTTCTACGGGGTCTGACGCTCAGTGGAACGAAAACTCACGTTAAGGGA
TTTTGGTCATGAGATTATCAAAAAGGATCTTCACCTAGATCCTTTTAAATTAAAAATGAAGTTTTAAATC
AATCTAAAGTATATATGAGTAAACTTGGTCTGACAGTTACCAATGCTTAATCAGTGAGGCACCTATCTCA
GCGATCTGTCTATTTCGTTCATCCATAGTTGCCTGACTCCCCGTCGTGTAGATAACTACGATACGGGAGG
GCTTACCATCTGGCCCCAGTGCTGCAATGATACCGCGAGACCCACGCTCACCGGCTCCAGATTTATCAGC
AATAAACCAGCCAGCCGGAAGGGCCGAGCGCAGAAGTGGTCCTGCAACTTTATCCGCCTCCATCCAGTCT
ATTAATTGTTGCCGGGAAGCTAGAGTAAGTAGTTCGCCAGTTAATAGTTTGCGCAACGTTGTTGCCATTG
CTACAGGCATCGTGGTGTCACGCTCGTCGTTTGGTATGGCTTCATTCAGCTCCGGTTCCCAACGATCAAG
GCGAGTTACATGATCCCCCATGTTGTGCAAAAAAGCGGTTAGCTCCTTCGGTCCTCCGATCGTTGTCAGA
AGTAAGTTGGCCGCAGTGTTATCACTCATGGTTATGGCAGCACTGCATAATTCTCTTACTGTCATGCCAT
CCGTAAGATGCTTTTCTGTGACTGGTGAGTACTCAACCAAGTCATTCTGAGAATAGTGTATGCGGCGACC
GAGTTGCTCTTGCCCGGCGTCAATACGGGATAATACCGCGCCACATAGCAGAACTTTAAAAGTGCTCATC
ATTGGAAAACGTTCTTCGGGGCGAAAACTCTCAAGGATCTTACCGCTGTTGAGATCCAGTTCGATGTAAC
CCACTCGTGCACCCAACTGATCTTCAGCATCTTTTACTTTCACCAGCGTTTCTGGGTGAGCAAAAACAGG
AAGGCAAAATGCCGCAAAAAAGGGAATAAGGGCGACACGGAAATGTTGAATACTCATACTCTTCCTTTTT
CAATATTATTGAAGCATTTATCAGGGTTATTGTCTCATGAGCGGATACATATTTGAATGTATTTAGAAAA
ATAAACAAATAGGGGTTCCGCGCACATTTCCCCGAAAAGTGCCACCTGAC
Features (pLannotate 1.2.2; 22 found; start..end, strand, type, name):
      1..742     +  promoter       adh1 promoter: promoter for the Schizosaccharomyces pombe adh1 gene encoding alcohol dehydrogenase
    744..762     -  misc_feature   MCS (fragment): pUC18/19 multiple cloning site
    763..4866    +  CDS            cas9: CAS9_STRP1 - Also known as csn1 From Streptococcus pyogenes serotype M1.
   4915..5162    +  terminator     CYC1 terminator: S. cerevisiae CYC1; transcription terminator for CYC1
   5236..5271    +  CDS            rop (fragment): Rop protein, which maintains plasmids at low copy number; rop
   5373..5422    +  misc_feature   bom (fragment): basis of mobility region from pBR322
   5432..5497    -  CDS            hus5 (fragment): UBC9_SCHPO - Also known as ubc9. Experimental evidence at protein level: Swiss-Prot protein existence level 1. Catalyzes the covalent attachment of ubiquitin-like protein SUMO/Smt3 to other proteins. Required for efficient recovery from DNA damage or S-phase arrest and normal mitosis. This may be as part of a checkpoint independent recovery process. From Schizosaccharomyces pombe (strain 972 / ATCC 24843) (Fission yeast).
   5551..5616    -  CDS            hus5 (fragment): UBC9_SCHPO - Also known as ubc9. Experimental evidence at protein level: Swiss-Prot protein existence level 1. Catalyzes the covalent attachment of ubiquitin-like protein SUMO/Smt3 to other proteins. Required for efficient recovery from DNA damage or S-phase arrest and normal mitosis. This may be as part of a checkpoint independent recovery process. From Schizosaccharomyces pombe (strain 972 / ATCC 24843) (Fission yeast).
   5777..6558    +  rep_origin     ars1: Schizosaccharomyces pombe autonomously replicating sequence ars1
   7225..8337    +  CDS            leu1: LEU3_SCHPO - Experimental evidence at protein level: Swiss-Prot protein existence level 1. Catalyzes the oxidation of 3-carboxy-2-hydroxy-4- methylpentanoate (3-isopropylmalate) to 3-carboxy-4-methyl-2- oxopentanoate. The product decarboxylates to 4-methyl-2 oxopentanoate. From Schizosaccharomyces pombe (strain 972 / ATCC 24843) (Fission yeast).
   8563..8580    -  CDS            lacZα (fragment): LacZα fragment of β-galactosidase; lacZ fragment
   8583..8620    -  misc_feature   MCS (fragment): pUC18/19 multiple cloning site
   8629..8680    -  misc_RNA       sTRSV HHRz: hammerhead ribozyme from the tobacco ringspot virus satellite RNA (Khvorova et al., 2003)
   8773..9129    -  promoter       rrk1 promoter/leader: promoter and leader RNA for the Schizosaccharomyces pombe rrk1 gene encoding the K-RNA component of RNase P (Jacobs et al., 2014)
   9139..9157    -  misc_feature   MCS (fragment): pUC18/19 multiple cloning site
   9188..9210    -  protein_bind   lac operator (fragment): The lac repressor binds to the lac operator to inhibit transcription in E. coli. This inhibition can be relieved by adding lactose or isopropyl-β-D-thiogalactopyranoside (IPTG). lac repressor encoded by lacI
   9214..9244    -  promoter       lac promoter: promoter for the E. coli lac operon
   9259..9280    -  protein_bind   CAP binding site: CAP binding activates transcription in the presence of cAMP. E. coli catabolite activator protein
   9293..9385    -  CDS            lacI (fragment): lac repressor; lacI; The lac repressor binds to the lac operator to inhibit transcription in E. coli. This inhibition can be relieved by adding lactose or isopropyl-β-D-thiogalactopyranoside (IPTG).
   9568..10156   -  rep_origin     ori: high-copy-number ColE1/pMB1/pBR322/pUC origin of replication
  10327..11187   -  CDS            AmpR: β-lactamase; bla; confers resistance to ampicillin, carbenicillin, and related antibiotics
  11188..11292   -  promoter       AmpR promoter: bla
