[The description below was written by a language model from this plasmid's Addgene catalogue record and pLannotate feature annotations shown in this document.]
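Description:
pYZ293 is an empty-backbone CRISPR-Cas9 entry vector of about 11.3 kb for the fission yeast Schizosaccharomyces pombe, combining Cas9 expression and a guide RNA cloning cassette on a single episomal shuttle plasmid. In E. coli it is maintained at high copy through a ColE1/pUC-type origin and selected with ampicillin via the AmpR (β-lactamase) gene and its own promoter. In S. pombe it replicates autonomously through the ars1 element and is selected by the native S. pombe leu1 gene, which encodes 3-isopropylmalate dehydrogenase and complements leucine auxotrophy in leu1 mutant hosts. Short annotated fragments of rop, bom, hus5, lacI and lacZα appear to be remnants of parental vectors or sequences flanking the yeast elements rather than functional parts.

The Streptococcus pyogenes cas9 coding sequence is driven by the S. pombe adh1 promoter and terminated by the S. cerevisiae CYC1 terminator. On the opposite strand sits the guide RNA expression unit: the rrk1 promoter and leader RNA, followed by a gap of roughly 90 bp that pLannotate leaves unannotated, then a hammerhead ribozyme from the tobacco ringspot virus satellite RNA. In this kind of arrangement the leader is cleaved away and the ribozyme self-cleaves to trim the transcript, giving a guide RNA with defined ends. The unannotated interval presumably holds the targeting-sequence entry site and guide scaffold, but the record does not describe it. No guide is present as deposited; the catalogue lists Gibson assembly as the cloning method. The cassette is flanked by pUC multiple cloning site fragments. The plasmid belongs to a set of common entry vectors carrying different markers, developed for genome editing in S. pombe, including construction of designer selectable-marker deletions.
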