Addgene plasmid #102687: pYZ293
Purpose: (Empty Backbone) S. pombe gRNA entry vector with Cas9 - Sp leu1 marker
Depositing lab: Jef Boeke. Depositing organization: NYU Grossman School of Medicine. Publication: Construction of Designer Selectable Marker Deletions with CRISPR-Cas9 Toolbox in Schizosaccharomyces pombe and Optimized Design of Common Entry Vectors. Zhao Y, Boeke JD. G3 (Bethesda). 2018 Jan 10. pii: g3.117.300363. doi: 10.1534/g3.117.300363. PubMed 29321167.
Backbone
  Vector backbone: pYZ293
  Backbone size (bp): 11318
  Vector type: Yeast Expression, CRISPR, Synthetic Biology
  Selectable markers: Sp leu1
Growth in bacteria
  Bacterial resistance: Ampicillin, 100 μg/mL
  Growth temperature: 37°C
  Growth strain: DH5alpha
  Copy number: High Copy
Gene/Insert
  Cloning method: Gibson Cloning
  Sequencing primers: 5′ M13F; 3′ M13R
Terms and licenses: Academic/Nonprofit Terms; Industry Terms: Not Available to Industry
How to cite: pYZ293 was a gift from Jef Boeke (Addgene plasmid # 102687 ; http://n2t.net/addgene:102687 ; RRID:Addgene_102687)
